>Addgene plasmid #145492 | pGBW-m4046541 | depositor full sequence | sequence record 287669 | Full Sequence
GCGGCCGCTTGCTATATTGAAGTACGGATTAGAAGCCGCCGAGCGGGCGACAGCCCTCCGACGGAAGACT
CTCCTCCGTGCGTCCTCGTCTTCACCGGTCGCGTTCCTGAAACGCAGATGTGCCTCGCGCCGCACTGCTC
CGAACAATAAAGATTCTACAATACTAGCTTTTATGGTTATGAAGAGGAAAAATTGGCAGTAACCTGGCCC
CACAAACCTTCAAATTAACGAATCAAATTAACAACCATAGGATGATAATGCGATTAGTTTTTTAGCCTTA
TTTCTGGGGTAATTAATCAGCGAAGCGATGATTTTTGATCTATTAACAGATATATAAATGGAAAAGCTGC
ATAACCACTTTAACTAATACTTTCAACATTTTCAGTTTGTATTACTTCTTATTCAAATGTCATAAAAGTA
TCAACAAAAAATTGTTAATATACCTCTATACTTTAACGTCAAGGAGAAAAAACTATAATGGAGAGCCTTG
TCCCTGGTTTCAAC
[348 nt withheld, positions 505-852]
AACGGTAATAAAGGAGCTGGTGGCCATAGTTACGGCGCCGATCTAAAGTCATTTGACTTAGGCGACGAGC
TTGGCACTGATCCTTATGAAGATTTTCAAGAAAACTGGAACACTAAACATAGCAGTGGTGTTACCCGTGA
ACTCATGCGTGAGCTTAACGGACTCGTGCCGAGAGGTTCTGATTATAAAGATCATGATGGTGATTATAAA
GATCATGATATTGATTATAAAGATGATGATGATAAATAAACAGGCCCCTTTTCCTTTGTCGATATCATGT
AATTAGTTATGTCACGCTTACATTCACGCCCTCCTCCCACATCCGCTCTAACCGAAAAGGAAGGAGTTAG
ACAACCTGAAGTCTAGGTCCCTATTTATTTTTTTTAATAGTTATGTTAGTATTAAGAACGTTATTTATAT
TTCAAATTTTTCTTTTTTTTCTGTACAAAGCGGCCGCCGAACCACTAGTGCACTGCAGTACACGGTTTCC
TTGAAATTTTTTTGATTCGGTAATCTCCGAACAGAAGGAAGAACGAAGGAAGGAGCACAGACTTAGATTG
GTATATATACGCATATGTAGTGTTGAAGAAACATGAAATTGCCCAGTATTCTTAACCCAACTGCACAGAA
CAAAAACGTGCAGGAAACGAAGATAAATCATGTCGAAAGCTACATATAAGGAACGTGCTGCTACTCATCC
TAGTCCTGTTGCTGCCAAGCTATTTAATATCATGCACGAAAAGCAAACAAACTTGTGTGCTTCATTGGAT
GTTCGTACCACCAAGGAATTACTGGAGTTAGTTGAAGCATTAGGTCCCAAAATTTGTTTACTAAAAACAC
ATGTGGATATCTTGACTGATTTTTCCATGGAGGGCACAGTTAAGCCGCTAAAGGCATTATCCGCCAAGTA
CAATTTTTTACTCTTCGAGGACAGAAAATTTGCTGACATTGGTAATACAGTCAAATTGCAGTACTCTGCG
GGTGTATACAGAATAGCAGAATGGGCAGACATTACGAATGCACACGGTGTGGTGGGCCCAGGTATTGTTA
GCGGTTTGAAGCAGGCGGCAGAAGAAGTAACAAAGGAACCTAGAGGCCTTTTGATGTTAGCAGAATTGTC
ATGCAAGGGCTCCCTATCTACTGGAGAATATACTAAGGGTACTGTTGACATTGCGAAGAGCGACAAAGAT
TTTGTTATCGGCTTTATTGCTCAAAGAGACATGGGTGGAAGAGATGAAGGTTACGATTGGTTGATTATGA
CACCCGGTGTGGGTTTAGATGACAAGGGAGATGCATTGGGTCAACAGTATAGAACCGTGGATGATGTGGT
TTCTACAGGATCTGACATTATTATTGTTGGAAGAGGACTATTTGCAAAGGGAAGGGATGCTAAGGTAGAG
GGTGAACGTTACAGAAAAGCAGGCTGGGAAGCATATTTGAGAAGATGCGGCCAGCAAAACTAAAAAACTG
TATTATAAGTAAATGCATGTATACTAAACTCACAAATTAGAGCTTCAATTTAATTATATCAGTTATTACC
CGAGTAACGAAGCATCTGTGCTTCATTTTGTAGAACAAAAATGCAACGCGAGAGCGCTAATTTTTCAAAC
AAAGAATCTGAGCTGCATTTTTACAGAACAGAAATGCAACGCGAAAGCGCTATTTTACCAACGAAGAATC
TGTGCTTCATTTTTGTAAAACAAAAATGCAACGCGAGAGCGCTAATTTTTCAAACAAAGAATCTGAGCTG
CATTTTTACAGAACAGAAATGCAACGCGAGAGCGCTATTTTACCAACAAAGAATCTATACTTCTTTTTTG
TTCTACAAAAATGCATCCCGAGAGCGCTATTTTTCTAACAAAGCATCTTAGATTACTTTTTTTCTCCTTT
GTGCGCTCTATAATGCAGTCTCTTGATAACTTTTTGCACTGTAGGTCCGTTAAGGTTAGAAGAAGGCTAC
TTTGGTGTCTATTTTCTCTTCCATAAAAAAAGCCTGACTCCACTTCCCGCGTTTACTGATTACTAGCGAA
GCTGCGGGTGCATTTTTTCAAGATAAAGGCATCCCCGATTATATTCTATACCGATGTGGATTGCGCATAC
TTTGTGAACAGAAAGTGATAGCGTTGATGATTCTTCATTGGTCAGAAAATTATGAACGGTTTCTTCTATT
TTGTCTCTATATACTACGTATAGGAAATGTTTACATTTTCGTATTGTTTTCGATTCACTCTATGAATAGT
TCTTACTACAATTTTTTTGTCTAAAGAGTAATACTAGAGATAAACATAAAAAATGTAGAGGTCGAGTTTA
GATGCAAGTTCAAGGAGCGAAAGGTGGATGGGTAGGTTATATAGGGATATAGCACAGAGATATATAGCAA
AGAGATACTTTTGAGCAATGTTTGTGGAAGCGGTATTCGCAATATTTTAGTAGCTCGTTACAGTCCGGTG
CGTTTTTGGTTTTTTGAAAGTGCGTCATCAGAGCGCTTTTGGTTTTCAAAAGCGCTCTGAAGTTCCTATA
CTTTCTAGCTAGAGAATAGGAACTTCCCGAGCGGCCGCGTGTTACAAGCTTGACTCCAGCGTAACTGGAC
TGCAATCAACTCACTGGCTCACCTTCACGGGTGGGCCTTTCTTCGGTAGAAAATCAAAGGATCTTCTTGA
GATCCTTTTTTTCTGCGCGTAATCTGCTGCTTGCAAACAAAAAAACCACCGCTACCAGCGGTGGTTTGTT
TGCCGGATCAAGAGCTACCAACTCTTTTTCCGAGGTAACTGGCTTCAGCAGAGCGCAGATACCAAATACT
GTTCTTCTAGTGTAGCCGTAGTTAGGCCACCACTTCAAGAACTCTGTAGCACCGCCTACATACCTCGCTC
TGCTAATCCTGTTACCAGTGGCTGCTGCCAGTGGCGATAAGTCGTGTCTTACCGGGTTGGACTCAAGACG
ATAGTTACCGGATAAGGCGCAGCGGTCGGGCTGAACGGGGGGTTCGTGCACACAGCCCAGCTTGGAGCGA
ACGACCTACACCGAACTGAGATACCTACAGCGTGAGCTATGAGAAAGCGCCACGCTTCCCGAAGGGAGAA
AGGCGGACAGGTATCCGGTAAGCGGCAGGGTCGGAACAGGAGAGCGCACGAGGGAGCTTCCAGGGGTAAA
CGCCTGGTATCTTTATAGTCCTGTCGGGTTTCGCCACCTCTGACTTGAGCATCGATTTTTGTGATGCTCG
TCAGGGGGGCGGAGCCTATGGAAAAACGCCAGCAACGCAGAAAGGCCCACCCGAAGGTGAGCCAGGTGAT
TACATTTGGGCCCTCATCAGAGGTTTTCACCGTCATCACCGAAACGCGCGAGGCAGCTGCGGTAAAGCTC
ATCAGCGTGGTCGTGAAGCGATTCACAGATGTCTGCCTGTTCATCCGCGTCCAGCTCGTTGAGTTTCTCC
AGAAGCGTTAATGTCTGGCTTCTGATAAAGCGGGCCATGTTAAGGGCGGTTTTTTCCTGTTTGGTCACTT
ACCAATGCTTAATCAGTGAGGCACCTATCTCAGCGATCTGTCTATTTCGTTCATCCATAGTTGCCTGACT
CCCCGTCGTGTAGATAACTACGATGCGGGAGGGCTTACCATCTGGCCCCAGTGCTGCAATGATACCGCGA
GACCCACGCTCACCGGCTCCAGATTTATCAGCAATAAACCAGCCAGCCGGGAGGGCCGAGCGCAGAAGTG
ATCCTGCAACTTTATCCGCCTCCATCCAGTCTATTAATTGTTGCCGGGAAGCTAGAGTAAGTAGTTCGCC
AGTTAATAGTTTGCGCAACGTTGTTGCCATTGCTACAGGCATCGTGGTGTCACGCTCGTCGTTTGGTATG
GCTTCATTCAGCTCCGGTTCCCAACGATCAAGGCGAGTTACATGATCCCCCATGTTGTGCAAAAAAGCGG
TTAGCTCCTTCGGTCCTCCGATCGTTGCCAGAAGTAAGTTGGCCGCAGTGTTATCACTCATGGTTATGGC
AGCACTGCATAATTCTCTTACTGTCATGCCATCCGTGAGATGCTTTTCTGTGACTGGTGAGTACTCAACC
AAGTCATTCTGAGAATAGTGTATGCGGCGACCGAGTTGCTCTTGCCCGGCGTCAATACGGGATAATACCG
CGCCACATAGCAGAACTTTAAAAGTGCTCATCATTGGAAAACGTTCTTCGGGGCGTAAACTCTCAAGGAT
CTTACCGCTGTTGAGATCCAGTTCGATGTAACCCACTCGTGCACCCAACTGATCTTCAGCATCTTTTACT
TTCACCAGCGTTTCTGGGTGAGCAAAAACAGGAAGGCAAAATGCCGCAAAAAAGGGAATAAGGGCGACAC
GGAAATGTTGAATACTCATTTTAGCTTCCTTAGCTCCTGAAAATCTCGATAACTCAAAAAATACGCCCGG
TAGTGATCTTATTTCATTATGGTGAAAGTTGGAACCTCTTACGTGCCGATCAAGTCAAAAGCCTCCGGTC
GGAGGCTTTTGACTTTCTGCTATGGAGGTCAGGTATGATTTAAATGGTCAGTTAGA
Features (pLannotate 1.2.2; 14 found; start..end, strand, type, name):
     25..466     +  promoter       GAL1 promoter: S. cerevisiae GAL1; inducible promoter, regulated by Gal4
    478..1014    +  CDS            R1A_SARS2 (fragment) (sequence partly withheld): Experimental evidence at protein level: Swiss-Prot protein existence level 1. [Non-structural protein 10]: Plays a pivotal role in viral transcription by stimulating both nsp14 3'-5' exoribonuclease and nsp16 2'-O-methyltransferase activities. Therefore plays an essential role in viral mRNAs cap methylation. From Severe acute respiratory syndrome coronavirus 2 (2019-nCoV) (SARS-CoV-2).
   1032..1049    +  CDS            3xFLAG (fragment): three tandem FLAG® epitope tags, followed by an enterokinase cleavage site
   1127..1299    +  terminator     CYC1 terminator (fragment): S. cerevisiae CYC1; transcription terminator for CYC1
   1335..1511    +  promoter       URA3 promoter (fragment): S. cerevisiae URA3
   1512..2315    +  CDS            URA3: orotidine-5'-phosphate decarboxylase, required for uracil biosynthesis; S. cerevisiae URA3; yeast auxotrophic marker, counterselectable with 5-fluoroorotic acid (5-FOA)
   2398..3380    -  rep_origin     2μ ori: yeast 2μ plasmid origin of replication
   3458..3487    +  terminator     T3Te terminator: phage T3 early transcription terminator
   3509..4096    +  rep_origin     ori: high-copy-number ColE1/pMB1/pBR322/pUC origin of replication
   4108..4135    -  terminator     T7Te terminator: phage T7 early transcription terminator
   4159..4350    -  CDS            rop: Rop protein, which maintains plasmids at low copy number; rop
   4351..5211    -  CDS            AmpR: β-lactamase; bla; confers resistance to ampicillin, carbenicillin, and related antibiotics
   5212..5314    -  promoter       cat promoter: promoter of the E. coli cat gene encoding chloramphenicol acetyltransferase
   5315..5346    -  terminator     tonB terminator: bidirectional E. coli tonB-P14 transcription terminator
