[The description below was written by a language model from this plasmid's Addgene catalogue record and pLannotate feature annotations shown in this document.]
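Description:
pGBW-m4046541 is an E. coli–yeast shuttle plasmid for galactose-inducible expression of the SARS-CoV-2 leader protein (nsp1, the N-terminal cleavage product of the ORF1ab/ORF1a polyprotein) in Saccharomyces cerevisiae. In bacteria it replicates from a high-copy ColE1/pUC-type origin and is selected with ampicillin through a β-lactamase gene that the annotation places downstream of a cat promoter. A short rop-like segment is also annotated next to AmpR, although the catalogue lists the plasmid as high copy. Phage T3Te and T7Te terminators and a tonB terminator flank the bacterial modules, presumably insulating them from read-through transcription. In yeast, the 2μ origin supports episomal multicopy maintenance. The URA3 marker allows selection in ura3 strains on medium lacking uracil and counterselection with 5-FOA.

The expression cassette consists of the GAL1 promoter, which is regulated by Gal4 and induced by galactose, followed by a wild-type leader protein coding sequence of roughly 530 bp made by gene synthesis, and then a CYC1 terminator. The automated annotation matches this insert to the SARS-CoV-2 replicase polyprotein 1a entry. The nsp10 functional text attached to that hit is generic polyprotein annotation and does not describe this insert, whose position and size fit the leader protein named in the catalogue. According to the record, the backbone supplies a C-terminal thrombin-cleavable 3xFLAG tag, but the feature table detects only a short 3xFLAG fragment directly downstream of the insert. The tag would permit immunodetection or affinity purification, with optional removal by thrombin. The plasmid is suited to producing and studying this viral protein in yeast.
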