Addgene plasmid #145492: pGBW-m4046541
Purpose: Yeast Expression plasmid for SARS-CoV-2 leader protein
Depositing lab: Ginkgo Bioworks & Benjie Chen. Depositing organization: Ginkgo Bioworks.
Backbone
  Vector backbone: AmpR; 2u URA3
  Backbone size w/o insert (bp): 4078
  Vector type: Yeast Expression
  Selectable markers: URA3
Growth in bacteria
  Bacterial resistance: Ampicillin, 100 μg/mL
  Growth temperature: 37°C
  Growth strain: DH5alpha
  Copy number: High Copy
Gene/Insert
  Gene/Insert name: SARS-CoV-2 leader protein
  Species: S. cerevisiae (budding yeast); Severe acute respiratory syndrome coronavirus 2
  Insert size (bp): 533
  Mutation: wt
  Entrez Gene: ORF1ab (a.k.a. GU280_gp01)
  Promoter: pGAL1
  Tag / fusion protein: Cleavable thrombin;3xFLAG (C terminal on backbone)
  Cloning method: Unknown
Resource information
  A portion of this plasmid was derived from a plasmid made by: GinkgoBioworks
Depositor comments: NCBI Reference Sequence: YP_009725297.1Created by gene synthesis with Not1 site.
How to cite: pGBW-m4046541 was a gift from Ginkgo Bioworks & Benjie Chen (Addgene plasmid # 145492 ; http://n2t.net/addgene:145492 ; RRID:Addgene_145492)
